>Addgene plasmid #27958 | pUT1754-HQ858876 | depositor full sequence | sequence record 13232 | Author sequence
CAAATAATGATTTTATTTTGACTGATAGTGACCTGTTCGTTGCAACAAATTGATGAGCAATGCTTTTTTA
TAATGCCAACTTTGTACAAAAAAGCAGGCTCCGCGGCCGCCTTGTTTAACTTTAAGAAGGAGCCCTTCAC
CATGGTGAAGGAGGAGGAGATCATCACAGAGGCAGCAGGAGCAAGAGGCTACATGGAGATGCTTGGGCTT
GGAGAGGAGGCCGCCGACTACCTGATGTGCCTGTCTCCTTCTTCCTACCTGTCTTCTCCTGCTGCTTCCA
CCACCACAGCTGTGGCTTCTCCTACCTGTGCCTCGTACTTGGCTCCTCACCCTTACCACCACCTGCTAAG
CTTCAGTGGTCAGGATCAGTACCACGGTGATGACGTCTTTGGGTTACAGTATTACGGCGGCGATCAAGTA
ATTCCGGCGGTGGTTCCGCAGAAGTCCAGCCCGACCACCGAGTGCTCCTCCTCCGTCTCCTCCATGTCGT
CCTCGCCGACGGCCACCGCCATTTCCAGCTCTAAGTCACCGGCCTTCAAGAAGAAGGGATCGAGAGGTTG
TGATCAGAGGAAGGCTACTGCTCCTGCTGCTGCCACAACCACAAACAAGAGACCCAGGGTGAGGAGGGAG
AGGCTCGGAGAGAGGATCATAGCGCTGCAGCAGCTGGTTTCTCCGTTCGGGAAGTCTGATACGGCCTCCG
TTCTTCACGAGGCGTTGGGATACATACGCTTCCTGCACGACCAGGTTCAGGTCCTGAGCTCGCCGTACCT
GCAGCGCCTGCCTCCCTCTGCTCGCGTCCCGGAGCAGGAGAGAGGCACGCCGGCGGCGGAGGAGCAACCG
CCGCCACTGCCGCATTCGCTGCGGCCGAGCGACCTGAGGAGCCGTGGGCTGTGCCTGGTGCCGATCTCGT
GCACCGAGCATGTCGCCGGCGCCGGCGCCGGCACCGGCCACGGCAACGGCGCCGACCTATGGTCGGTGGC
GGCGGGCATGGCGAAGGCGACGGCGACCGTGACGGCCGCCGTGGAGAGGAGCAAGGAGGCAGCCGCCGCC
GCCGCCGCCACTGCCGCATTGCTGCGTGCTGATCGTCCAGGGCAGCAGCTGGCCAAGGGTGGGCGCGCCG
ACCCAGCTTTCTTGTACAAAGTTGGCATTATAAGAAAGCATTGCTTATCAATTTGTTGCAACGAACAGGT
CACTATCAGTCAAAATAAAATCATTATTTGCCATCCAGCTGATATCCCCTATAGTGAGTCGTATTACATG
GTCATAGCTGTTTCCTGGCAGCTCTGGCCCGTGTCTCAAAATCTCTGATGTTACATTGCACAAGATAAAA
ATATATCATCATGAACAATAAAACTGTCTGCTTACATAAACAGTAATACAAGGGGTGTTATGAGCCATAT
TCAACGGGAAACGTCGAGGCCGCGATTAAATTCCAACATGGATGCTGATTTATATGGGTATAAATGGGCT
CGCGATAATGTCGGGCAATCAGGTGCGACAATCTATCGCTTGTATGGGAAGCCCGATGCGCCAGAGTTGT
TTCTGAAACATGGCAAAGGTAGCGTTGCCAATGATGTTACAGATGAGATGGTCAGACTAAACTGGCTGAC
GGAATTTATGCCTCTTCCGACCATCAAGCATTTTATCCGTACTCCTGATGATGCATGGTTACTCACCACT
GCGATCCCCGGAAAAACAGCATTCCAGGTATTAGAAGAATATCCTGATTCAGGTGAAAATATTGTTGATG
CGCTGGCAGTGTTCCTGCGCCGGTTGCATTCGATTCCTGTTTGTAATTGTCCTTTTAACAGCGATCGCGT
ATTTCGTCTCGCTCAGGCGCAATCACGAATGAATAACGGTTTGGTTGATGCGAGTGATTTTGATGACGAG
CGTAATGGCTGGCCTGTTGAACAAGTCTGGAAAGAAATGCATAAACTTTTGCCATTCTCACCGGATTCAG
TCGTCACTCATGGTGATTTCTCACTTGATAACCTTATTTTTGACGAGGGGAAATTAATAGGTTGTATTGA
TGTTGGACGAGTCGGAATCGCAGACCGATACCAGGATCTTGCCATCCTATGGAACTGCCTCGGTGAGTTT
TCTCCTTCATTACAGAAACGGCTTTTTCAAAAATATGGTATTGATAATCCTGATATGAATAAATTGCAGT
TTCATTTGATGCTCGATGAGTTTTTCTAATCAGAATTGGTTAATTGGTTGTAACACTGGCAGAGCATTAC
GCTGACTTGACGGGACGGCGCAAGCTCATGACCAAAATCCCTTAACGTGAGTTACGCGTCGTTCCACTGA
GCGTCAGACCCCGTAGAAAAGATCAAAGGATCTTCTTGAGATCCTTTTTTTCTGCGCGTAATCTGCTGCT
TGCAAACAAAAAAACCACCGCTACCAGCGGTGGTTTGTTTGCCGGATCAAGAGCTACCAACTCTTTTTCC
GAAGGTAACTGGCTTCAGCAGAGCGCAGATACCAAATACTGTCCTTCTAGTGTAGCCGTAGTTAGGCCAC
CACTTCAAGAACTCTGTAGCACCGCCTACATACCTCGCTCTGCTAATCCTGTTACCAGTGGCTGCTGCCA
GTGGCGATAAGTCGTGTCTTACCGGGTTGGACTCAAGACGATAGTTACCGGATAAGGCGCAGCGGTCGGG
CTGAACGGGGGGTTCGTGCACACAGCCCAGCTTGGAGCGAACGACCTACACCGAACTGAGATACCTACAG
CGTGAGCATTGAGAAAGCGCCACGCTTCCCGAAGGGAGAAAGGCGGACAGGTATCCGGTAAGCGGCAGGG
TCGGAACAGGAGAGCGCACGAGGGAGCTTCCAGGGGGAAACGCCTGGTATCTTTATAGTCCTGTCGGGTT
TCGCCACCTCTGACTTGAGCGTCGATTTTTGTGATGCTCGTCAGGGGGGCGGAGCCTATGGAAAAACGCC
AGCAACGCGGCCTTTTTACGGTTCCTGGCCTTTTGCTGGCCTTTTGCTCACATGTTCTTTCCTGCGTTAT
CCCCTGATTCTGTGGATAACCGTATTACCGCCTTTGAGTGAGCTGATACCGCTCGCCGCAGCCGAACGAC
CGAGCGCAGCGAGTCAGTGAGCGAGGAAGCGGAAGAGCGCCCAATACGCAAACCGCCTCTCCCCGCGCGT
TGGCCGATTCATTAATGCAGCTGGCACGACAGGTTTCCCGACTGGAAAGCGGGCAGTGAGCGCAACGCAA
TTAATACGCGTACCGCTAGCCAGGAAGAGTTTGTAGAAACGCAAAAAGGCCATCCGTCAGGATGGCCTTC
TGCTTAGTTTGATGCCTGGCAGTTTATGGCGGGCGTCCTGCCCGCCACCCTCCGGGCCGTTGCTTCACAA
CGTTCAAATCCGCTCCCGGCGGATTTGTCCTACTCAGGAGAGCGTTCACCGACAAACAACAGATAAAACG
AAAGGCCCAGTCTTCCGACTGAGCCTTTCGTTTTATTTGATGCCTGGCAGTTCCCTACTCTCGCGTTAAC
GCTAGCATGGATGTTTTCCCAGTCACGACGTTGTAAAACGACGGCCAGTCTTAAGCTCGGGCCC
Features (pLannotate 1.2.2; 11 found; start..end, strand, type, name):
      1..100     +  protein_bind   attL1: mutant version of attL; recombination site for the Gateway® LR reaction LR Clonase™
    112..132     +  RBS            RBS: efficient ribosome binding site from bacteriophage T7 gene 10 (Olins and Rangwala, 1989)
   1042..1059    -  promoter       chicken β-actin promoter (fragment): contains a 21-bp deletion relative to the standard chicken β-actin promoter
   1121..1220    -  protein_bind   attL2: mutant version of attL; recombination site for the Gateway® LR reaction LR Clonase™
   1238..1256    -  promoter       T7 promoter: promoter for bacteriophage T7 RNA polymerase
   1390..2199    +  CDS            KanR: aminoglycoside phosphotransferase; aph(3')-Ia; confers resistance to kanamycin in bacteria or G418 (Geneticin®) in eukaryotes
   2346..2934    +  rep_origin     ori: high-copy-number ColE1/pMB1/pBR322/pUC origin of replication
   3117..3209    +  CDS            lacI (fragment): lac repressor; lacI; The lac repressor binds to the lac operator to inhibit transcription in E. coli. This inhibition can be relieved by adding lactose or isopropyl-β-D-thiogalactopyranoside (IPTG).
   3264..3291    -  terminator     rrnB T2 terminator: transcription terminator T2 from the E. coli rrnB gene
   3423..3466    +  terminator     rrnB T1 terminator: Escherichia coli rrnB; transcription terminator T1 from the E. coli rrnB gene
   3513..3549    -  CDS            lacZα (fragment): LacZα fragment of β-galactosidase; lacZ fragment
