[The description below was written by a language model from this plasmid's Addgene catalogue record and pLannotate feature annotations shown in this document.]
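Description:
pUT1754-HQ858876 is a Gateway entry clone built on the Invitrogen pENTR/SD backbone, carrying the coding sequence of a rice (Oryza sativa) basic helix-loop-helix (bHLH) transcription factor encoded by the locus Os03g0759700 / LOC_Os03g55220. The 963 bp insert was PCR-amplified from a full-length rice cDNA library template and cloned without its stop codon, so that after transfer into a suitable destination vector the open reading frame can read through into a C-terminal tag or fusion partner. The complete plasmid sequence is 3,564 nt. It is maintained in E. coli under kanamycin selection through an aminoglycoside phosphotransferase (KanR) gene and a ColE1/pUC-type origin. The feature annotation calls this origin high copy, whereas the catalogue entry lists the plasmid as low copy.

The insert sits between attL1 and attL2, the recombination sites used by LR Clonase to move the ORF directionally into attR-containing destination vectors. Immediately downstream of attL1 lies the bacteriophage T7 gene 10 ribosome binding site, the Shine-Dalgarno element that gives pENTR/SD its name and supports translation in bacterial expression contexts after recombination. The entry vector has no promoter positioned to drive the insert. A T7 promoter lies outside attL2 on the opposite strand, and rrnB T1 and T2 terminators upstream of attL1 shield the cassette from read-through transcription. The short matches annotated as chicken β-actin promoter, lacI and lacZα are small fragments; the 18 bp β-actin hit falls within the insert region and is most likely a chance match rather than a functional element. The clone belongs to a grass transcription factor ORF collection associated with comparative regulatory genomics, and serves as a source for generating expression constructs for this bHLH protein.
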