Addgene plasmid #27958: pUT1754-HQ858876
Depositing lab: John Gray & Erich Grotewold. Depositing organization: University of Toledo. Publication: GRASSIUS: a platform for comparative regulatory genomics across the grasses. Yilmaz A, Nishiyama MY Jr, Fuentes BG, Souza GM, Janies D, Gray J, Grotewold E. Plant Physiol. 2009 Jan;149(1):171-80. doi: 10.1104/pp.108.128579. Epub 2008 Nov 5. PubMed 18987217.
Backbone
  Vector backbone: pENTR/SD
  Backbone manufacturer: Invitrogen
  Backbone size w/o insert (bp): 2601
  Vector type: Entry vector
Growth in bacteria
  Bacterial resistance: Kanamycin, 50 μg/mL
  Growth temperature: 37°C
  Growth strain: DH5alpha
  Growth instructions: E. coli Top10 (Invitrogen)
  Copy number: Low Copy
Gene/Insert
  Gene/Insert name: bHLH transcription factor encoded by Os03g0759700 LOC_Os03g55220
  Species: Oryza sativa (rice)
  Insert size (bp): 963
  GenBank ID: HQ858876
  Cloning method: Restriction Enzyme
  Sequencing primers: 5′ M13 For; 3′ M13 Rev
Terms and licenses: Academic/Nonprofit Terms; Industry Terms: Not Available to Industry
Depositor comments: This CDS was amplified using PCR from a full length cDNA template from the OSIIEa, OSIIEb, and OSJNEa thru OSJNEf full length cDNA libraries generated by the Guoliang Wang lab at Ohio State University. The PCR product omitted the stop codon. The PCR product was cloned into a Gateway pENTR/SD entry vector. Further information on this gene may be obtained at www.grassius.org using the Genbank number. (The second half of the plasmid name is the Genbank Number for the sequence of the insert)
How to cite: pUT1754-HQ858876 was a gift from John Gray & Erich Grotewold (Addgene plasmid # 27958 ; http://n2t.net/addgene:27958 ; RRID:Addgene_27958)
