>Addgene plasmid #27958 | pUT1754-HQ858876 | addgene partial sequence | sequence record 34249 | 27958 with M13pUC-fwd
CCAATAATGATTTTATTTTGACTGATAGTGACCTGTTCGTTGCAACAAATTGATGAGCAATGCTTTTTTA
TAATGCCAACTTTGTACAAAAAAGCAGGCTCCGCGGCCGCCTTGTTTAACTTTAAGAAGGAGCCCTTCAC
CATGGTGAAGGAGGAGGAGATCATCACAGAGGCAGCAGGAGCAAGAGGCTACATGGAGATGCTTGGGCTT
GGAGAGGAGGCCGCCGACTACCTGATGTGCCTGTCTCCTTCTTCCTACCTGTCTTCTCCTGCTGCTTCCA
CCACCACAGCTGTGGCTTCTCCTACCTGTGCCTCGTACTTGGCTCCTCACCCTTACCACCACCTGCTAAG
CTTCAGTGGTCAGGATCAGTACCACGGTGATGACGTCTTTGGGTTACAGTATTACGGCGGCGATCAAGTA
ATTCCGGCGGTGGTTCCGCAGAAGTCCAGCCCGACCACCGAGTGCTCCTCCTCCGTCTCCTCCATGTCGT
CCTCGCCGACGGCCACCGCCATTTCCAGCTCTAAGTCACCGGCCTTCAAGAAGAAGGGATCGAGAGGTTG
TGATCAGAGGAAGGCTACTGCTCCTGCTGCTGCCACAACCACAAACAAGAGACCCAGGGTGAGGAGGGAG
AGGCTCGGAGAGAGGATCATAGCGCTGCAGCAGCTGGTTTCTCCGTTCGGGAAGTCTGATACGGCCTCCG
TTCTTCACGAGGCGTTGGGATACATACGCTTCCTGCACGACCAGGTTCAGGTCCTGAGCTCGCCGTACCT
GCAGCGCCTGCCTCCCTCT
